>Addgene plasmid #114459 | pIAGO-amphDI | addgene full sequence | sequence record 223373 | Addgene NGS Result
CACATTTCCCCGAAAAGTGCCACCTGACGTCTAAGAAACCATTATTATCATGACATTAACCTATAAAAAT
AGGCGTATCACGAGGCCCTTTCGTCTCGCGCGTTTCGGTGATGACGGTGAAAACCTCTGACACATGCAGC
TCCCGGAGACGGTCACAGCTTGTCTGTAAGCGGATGCCGGGAGCAGACAAGCCCGTCAGGGCGCGTCAGC
GGGTGTTGGCGGGTGTCGGGGCTGGCTTAACTATGCGGCATCAGAGCAGATTGTACTGAGAGTGCACCAT
ATGCGGTGTGAAATACCGCACAGATGCGTAAGGAGAAAATACCGCATCAGGCGCCATTCGCCATTCAGGC
TGCGCAACTGTTGGGAAGGGCGATCGGTGCGGGCCTCTTCGCTATTACGCCAGCTGGCGAAAGGGGGATG
TGCTGCAAGGCGATTAAGTTGGGTAACGCCAGGGTTTTCCCAGTCACGACGTTGTAAAACGACGGCCAGT
GAATTCGAGCTCGGTACCAGCCCGACCCGAGCACGCGCCGGCACGCCTGGTCGATGTCGGACCGGAGTTC
GAGGTACGCGGCTTGCAGGTCCAGGAAGGGGACGTCCATGCGAGTGTCCGTTCGAGTGGCGGCTTGCGCC
CGATGCTAGTCGCGGTTGATCGGCGATCGCAGGTGCACGCGGTCGATCTTGACGGCTGGCGAGAGGTGCG
GGGAGGATCTGACCGACGCGGTCCACACGTGGCACCGCGATGCTGTTGTGGGCACAATCGTGCCGGTTGG
TAGGATCTCATATGGCGGCGGCGTCGGCGAATGCGATCATCCGGCGACTTTCGGTGGGTGGACGCGAGGC
GTGCGGGCCTGCGCGGTCCGCCACTTTCCGGAGGGTGTTGTCCATGGGCGCGCACAGGCGGCCGATCCTG
TTCGTCAGTTATGCCGAAAGCGGTCTTCTCAATCCGCTGCTCGTACTGGCCGAGGAATTGTCCCGGCGTG
GTGTGGAGGATCTGTGGTTCGCCACGGACGAGAAGGCGCGGGACCAGATCGAGTCGGCGTCGGCGGACAG
TGAGCTGCAGTTCGCCTCGCTCGGTGACACCGTGTCGCAGATGTCGGCGGTCACCTGGGACGACGAGACC
TATGCCGAGGTGACGCAGCGCTCCCGCTTCAAGGCGCACCGCGCGGTCATCCGGCACTCCTTCGCGCCCG
AGACCCGGGTGGAGAAGTACCGGGCGCTGGAGAAGGCCGTCGAGGAGATCCAGCCCGCTCTGATGGTGAT
CGAGAGCATGTGCCAGTTCGGGTACGAGCTGGCGATCACCAAGGGGATCCCGTTCGTGCTCGGGGTGCCG
TTCCTGCCGAGCAATGTACTGACCTCGCATGTGCCGTTCGCCAAGTCGTACACGCCGTCCGGGTTCCCGG
TGCCGCACTCGGGCCTGCCCGGCAAGATGTCGCTCGCCCAGCGGGTGGAGAACGAGCTGTTCCGGGTGCG
CACGCTCGGGATGTTCATGACGAAGGAGATCCGGGAGATCGTCGAGGAGGACAACCGGGTCCGCGGCGAG
CTGGGCATCTCCCCCGAGGCGCGGCAGATGATGGCGCGCATCGACCACGCCGAGCAGGTGTTGTGCTACT
CGGTGGCGGAGCTGGACTACCCGTTCCCGATGCACGAGAAGGTACGGCTGGTGGGCACGCTGGTGCCGCC
GCTGCCGCAGGCGCCGGACGACGAGGGCCTCTCGGACTGGCTGACGGAGCAGAAGTCCGTGGTCTTCATG
GGCTTCGGCACCATCACCCGGCTCACCCGGGAGCAGGTCGCCTCGCTGGTGGAGGTGGCCCGCCGCCTCG
AGGGCGAGGGCCACCAGGTGCTGTGGAAGCTGCCGAGCGAGCAGCAGCATCTGCTGCCCCCGGCCGAGGA
ACTGCCCGCGAACCTGCGGATCGAGAGCTGGGTGCCCTCACAGCTGGACGTGCTGGCGCACCCGAACGTC
AAGGTGTTCTTCACGCACGCCGGCGGCAACGGCTACCACGAGGGCCTGTACTTCGGAAAGCCTCTGGTGG
TACGGCCGTTGTGGGTGGACTGCGACGACCAGGCCGTGCGCGGCCAGGACTTCGGCGTGAGCCTGACCGT
CGACCGTCCCGAGACCGTGGACACGGACGACGTCCTCGACAAGATCACCCGCGTGCTGAACGAGTCCTCC
TTCACCGAACGCGCCGAGTACTACGCCGGGTTGCTGAAGGCCGCGGGTGGTCGTACCGCCGCCGCGGACC
TGCTGCTCGGCCTCCCCGTCCTGGCAAACGACTGACCGAGGAAGTCAAGCTTGGCGTAATCATGGTCATA
GCTGTTTCCTGTGTGAAATTGTTATCCGCTCACAATTCCACACAACATACGAGCCGGAAGCATAAAGTGT
AAAGCCTGGGGTGCCTAATGAGTGAGCTAACTCACATTAATTGCGTTGCGCTCACTGCCCGCTTTCCAGT
CGGGAAACCTGTCGTGCCAGGGACCGGCGCCACACCGGCTTGCGCCGGCTCACGGTCTCGGACGGCGCGA
AGCCTTCGCAAGTACCTTCGTGACTACCCGGTGGACGCGTTCTCCATGCTCAAGGGGATGCGCAAGGCGA
TGGAACTCATCGGCTACCCGCCGACGTCCACGAGCGTTTTCACAGTCGAGGCGATCGCGGAAGGCGTCAG
CGCCATCGAGTCGTTCAAGGGCGTCGGCCGCGCCTTCGAGGAGTGCCCGCCCGGACCACGACCGTTGACC
TCGATATGTCAGTGGTGATCGCTGCCGTGTGAGGTGATCATCACTGACGAATCGAGGTCGAGGAACCGAG
CGTCCGAGGAACAGAGGCGCTTATCGGTTGGCCGCGAGATTCCTGTCGATCCTCTCGTGCAGCGCGATTC
CGAGGGAAACGGAAACGTTGAGAGACTCGGTCTGGCTCATCATGGGGATGGAAACCGAGGCGGAAGACGC
CTCCTCGAACAGGTCGGAAGGCCCACCCTTTTCGCTGCCGAACAGCAAGGCCAGCCGATCCGGATTGTCC
CCGAGTTCCTTCACGGAAATGTCGCCATCCGCCTTGAGCGTCATCAGCTGCATACCGCTGTCCCGAATGA
AGGCGATGGCCTCCTCGCGACCGGAGAGAACGACGGGAAGGGAGAAGACGTAACCTCGGCTGGCCCTTTG
GAGACGCCGGTCCGCGATGCTGGTGATGTCACTGTCGACCAGGATGATCCCCGACGCTCCGAGCGCGAGC
GACGTGCGTACTATCGCGCCGATGTTCCCGACGATCTTCACCCCGTCGAGAACGACGACGTCCCCACGCC
GGCTCGCGATATCGCCGAACCTGGCCGGGCGAGGGACGCGGGCGATGCCGAATGTCTTGGCCTTCCGCTC
CCCCTTGAACAACTGGTTGACGATCGAGGAGTCGATGAGGCGGACCGGTATGTTCTGCCGCCCGCACAGA
TCCAGCAACTCAGATGGAAAAGGACTGCTGTCGCTGCCGTAGACCTCGATGAACTCCACCCCGGCCGCGA
TGCTGTGCATGAGGGGCTCGACGTCCTCGATCAACGTTGTCTTTATGTTGGATCGCGACGGCTTGGTGAC
ATCGATGATCCGCTGCACCGCGGGATCGGACGGATTTGCGATGGTGTCCAACTCAGTCATGGTCGTCCTA
CCGGCTGCTGTGTTCAGTGACGCGATTCCTGGGGTGTGACACCCTACGCGACGATGGCGGATGGCTGCCC
TGACCGGCAATCACCAACGCAAGGGGAAGTCGTCGCTCTCTGGCAAAGCTCCCCGCTCTTCCCCGTCCGG
GACCCGCGCGGTCGATCCCCGCATATGAAGTATTCGCCTTGATCAGTCCCGGTGGACGCGCCAGCGGCCC
GCCGGAGCGACGGACTCCCCGACCTCGATCGTGTCGCCCTGAGCGTCCACGTAGACGTTGCGTGAGAGCA
GGACTGGGCCGCCGCCGACCGCACCGCCCTCACCACCGACCGCGACCGCGCCATGGCCGCCGCCGACGGC
CTGGTCGCCGCCGCCGCCCGCCGGTTCGGCGCCTGACCCGACCAACCCCCGCCCCGCCCCCACCCACCAG
GAGACCGACCATGACCGACTTCGACGGACGCCTGACCGAGGGGACCGTGAACCTGGTCCAGGACCCCAAC
GGCGGTGGCTGGTCCGCCCACTGCGCTGAGCCCGGTTGCGACTGGGCCGACTTCGCCGGACCGCTCGGCT
TCCAGGGCCTCGTGGCCATCGCTCGCCGACACACGCACTGACCGCACGTCAAAGCCCCGCCGGATCACCG
GCGGGGCTCTCTTCGGCCCTCCAAGTCACACCAGCCCCAAGGGGCGTCGGGAGTGGCGGAGGGAACCTCT
GGCCCGATTGGTGCCAGGATTCCCACCAGACCAAAGAGCAACGGGCCGGACTTCGCACCTCCGACCCGTC
CGCTCCCAGACTCGCGCCCCTTAGCCGGGCGAGACAGGAACGTTGCTCGTGCCCAGAGTACGGAGCGATG
CCGAGGCATTGCCAGATCGGCCCGCCGGGCCCCGCTGCCACTGCGGGACCGCAATTGCCCACACACCGGG
CAAACGGCCGCGTATCTACTGCTCAGACCGCTGCCGGATGGCAGCGAAGCGGGCGATCGCGCGTGTGACG
CGAGATGCCGCCCGAGGCAAAAGCGAACACCTTGGGAAAGAAACAACAGAGTTTCCCGCACCCCTCCGAC
CTGCGGTTTCTCCGGACGGGGTGGATGGGGAGAGCCCGAGAGGCGACAGCCTCTCGGAAGTAGGAAGCAC
GTCGCGGAGCGACGCTGCCCGACTGCGGAAAGCCGCCCGGTACAGCCGCCGCCGGACGCTGTGGCGGATC
AGCGGGGACGCCGCGTGCAAGGGCTGCGGCCGCGCCCTGATGGACCCTGCCTCCGGCGTGATCGTCGCCC
AGACGGCGGCCGGAACGTCCGTGGTCCTGGGCCTGATGCGGTGCGGGCGGATCTGGCTCTGCCCGGTCTG
CGCCGCCACGATCCGGCACAAGCGGGCCGAGGAGATCACCGCCGCCGTGGTCGAGTGGATCAAGCGCGGG
GGGACCGCCTACCTGGTCACCTTCACGGCCCGCCATGGGCACACGGACCGGCTCGCGGACCTCATGGACG
CCCTCCAGGGCACCCGGAAGACGCCGGACAGCCCCCGGCGGCCGGGCGCCTACCAGCGACTGATCACGGG
CGGCACGTGGGCCGGACGCCGGGCCAAGGACGGGCACCGGGCCGCCGACCGCGAGGGCATCCGAGACCGG
ATCGGGTACGTCGGCATGATCCGCGCGACCGAAGTCACCGTGGGGCAGATCAACGGCTGGCACCCGCACA
TCCACGCGATCGTCCTGGTCGGCGGCCGGACCGAGGGGGAGCGGTCCGCGAAGCAGATCGTCGCCACCTT
CGAGCCGACCGGCGCCGCGCTCGACGAGTGGCAGGGGCACTGGCGGTCCGTGTGGACCGCCGCCCTGCGC
AAGGTCAACCCCGCCTTCACGCCCGACGACCGGCACGGCGTCGACTTCAAGCGGCTGGAGACCGAGCGCG
ACGCCAACGACCTCGCCGAGTACATCGCCAAGACCCAGGACGGGAAGGCGCCCGCCCTCGAACTCGCCCG
CGCCGACCTCAAGACGGCGACCGGCGGGAACGTCGCCCCGTTCGAACTCCTCGGACGGATCGGGGACCTG
ACCGGCGGCATGACCGAGGACGACGCCGCCGGGGTCGGCTCGCTGGAGTGGAACCTCTCGCGCTGGCACG
AGTACGAGCGGGCAACCCGGGGACGCCGGGCCATCGAATGGACCCGCTACCTGCGGCAGATGCTCGGGCT
CGACGGCGGCGACACCGAGGCCGACGACCTCGATCTGCTCCTGGCGGCCGACGCCGACGGCGGGGAGCTG
CGGGCCGGGGTCGCCGTGACCGAGGACGGATGGCACGCGGTCACCCGCCGCGCCCTCGACCTCGAGGCGA
CCCGGGCCGCCGAAGGCAAGGACGGCAACGAGGATTCGGCGGCCGTGGGCGAACGGGTGCGGGAGGTCCT
GGCGCTGGCCGACGCGGCCGACACAGTGGTGGTGCTCACGGCGGGGGAGGTGGCCGAGGCGTACGCCGAC
ATGCTCGCCGCCCTCGCCCAGCGCCGCGAGGAAGCAACTGCACGCCGACGGCGAGAGCAGGACGACGACC
AGGACGACGACGCCGACGACCGCCAGGAGCGGGCCGCCCGGCACATCGCCCGGCTCGCAAGTGGGCCCAC
TTCGCACTAACTCGCTCCCCCCCGCCGTACGTCATCCCGGTGACGTACGGCGGGGGTCGGTGACGTACGC
GGCGACGGCGGCCGGGGTCGAAGCCGCGGGAGTAATCCTGGGATTACTCGCCCGGGGTCGGCCCCGCCGG
CACTTCGTGCAGGCGGTACCTCGCGCCCGACTCGCCTCGCTACGAGACGTGCCGCGTACGGTCGTCGGCC
ATGAGCACCACCACCCCCAGGGACGCCGACGGCGCGAAGCTCTGCGCCTGGTGCGGCTCGGAGATCAAGC
AATCCGGCGTCGGCCGGAGCCGGGACTACTGCCGCCGCTCCTGCCGCCAGCGGGCGTACGAGGCCCGGCG
CCAGCGCGAGGCGATCGTGTCCGCCGTGGCGTCGGCAGTCGCTCGCCGAGATACGTCACGTGACGAAATG
CAGCAGCCTTCCATTCCGTCACGTGACGAAACTCGGGCCGCAGGTCAGAGCACGGTTCCGCCCGCTCCGT
CGTGGCCGTAGTACGAGACGTCGGTGACCGTTGCCCTGACCGCGCCGACGGAGTCCTCGCCGGTGAGGCG
GAGTTGTTCCGGACGGAGCAGGACCGTGCCGGCGCGCAGGCCGCCGGGCGGAGCGGCGAGGGGCACCGTG
CCCAAGGCGGTCCGGGCCGTGTCGCCGGAGTCGACGTCGACGGTGCCGGGGAGCAGGACGGCGTCGCCGA
CGAAGCCGGCGACCCTGCATTAATGAATCGGCCAACGCGCGGGGAGAGGCGGTTTGCGTATTGGGCGCTC
TTCCGCTTCCTCGCTCACTGACTCGCTGCGCTCGGTCGTTCGGCTGCGGCGAGCGGTATCAGCTCACTCA
AAGGCGGTAATACGGTTATCCACAGAATCAGGGGATAACGCAGGAAAGAACATGTGAGCAAAAGGCCAGC
AAAAGGCCAGGAACCGTAAAAAGGCCGCGTTGCTGGCGTTTTTCCATAGGCTCCGCCCCCCTGACGAGCA
TCACAAAAATCGACGCTCAAGTCAGAGGTGGCGAAACCCGACAGGACTATAAAGATACCAGGCGTTTCCC
CCTGGAAGCTCCCTCGTGCGCTCTCCTGTTCCGACCCTGCCGCTTACCGGATACCTGTCCGCCTTTCTCC
CTTCGGGAAGCGTGGCGCTTTCTCATAGCTCACGCTGTAGGTATCTCAGTTCGGTGTAGGTCGTTCGCTC
CAAGCTGGGCTGTGTGCACGAACCCCCCGTTCAGCCCGACCGCTGCGCCTTATCCGGTAACTATCGTCTT
GAGTCCAACCCGGTAAGACACGACTTATCGCCACTGGCAGCAGCCACTGGTAACAGGATTAGCAGAGCGA
GGTATGTAGGCGGTGCTACAGAGTTCTTGAAGTGGTGGCCTAACTACGGCTACACTAGAAGAACAGTATT
TGGTATCTGCGCTCTGCTGAAGCCAGTTACCTTCGGAAAAAGAGTTGGTAGCTCTTGATCCGGCAAACAA
ACCACCGCTGGTAGCGGTGGTTTTTTTGTTTGCAAGCAGCAGATTACGCGCAGAAAAAAAGGATCTCAAG
AAGATCCTTTGATCTTTTCTACGGGGTCTGACGCTCAGTGGAACGAAAACTCACGTTAAGGGATTTTGGT
CATGAGATTATCAAAAAGGATCTTCACCTAGATCCTTTTAAATTAAAAATGAAGTTTTAAATCAATCTAA
AGTATATATGAGTAAACTTGGTCTGACAGTTACCAATGCTTAATCAGTGAGGCACCTATCTCAGCGATCT
GTCTATTTCGTTCATCCATAGTTGCCTGACTCCCCGTCGTGTAGATAACTACGATACGGGAGGGCTTACC
ATCTGGCCCCAGTGCTGCAATGATACCGCGAGACCCACGCTCACCGGCTCCAGATTTATCAGCAATAAAC
CAGCCAGCCGGAAGGGCCGAGCGCAGAAGTGGTCCTGCAACTTTATCCGCCTCCATCCAGTCTATTAATT
GTTGCCGGGAAGCTAGAGTAAGTAGTTCGCCAGTTAATAGTTTGCGCAACGTTGTTGCCATTGCTACAGG
CATCGTGGTGTCACGCTCGTCGTTTGGTATGGCTTCATTCAGCTCCGGTTCCCAACGATCAAGGCGAGTT
ACATGATCCCCCATGTTGTGCAAAAAAGCGGTTAGCTCCTTCGGTCCTCCGATCGTTGTCAGAAGTAAGT
TGGCCGCAGTGTTATCACTCATGGTTATGGCAGCACTGCATAATTCTCTTACTGTCATGCCATCCGTAAG
ATGCTTTTCTGTGACTGGTGAGTACTCAACCAAGTCATTCTGAGAATAGTGTATGCGGCGACCGAGTTGC
TCTTGCCCGGCGTCAATACGGGATAATACCGCGCCACATAGCAGAACTTTAAAAGTGCTCATCATTGGAA
AACGTTCTTCGGGGCGAAAACTCTCAAGGATCTTACCGCTGTTGAGATCCAGTTCGATGTAACCCACTCG
TGCACCCAACTGATCTTCAGCATCTTTTACTTTCACCAGCGTTTCTGGGTGAGCAAAAACAGGAAGGCAA
AATGCCGCAAAAAAGGGAATAAGGGCGACACGGAAATGTTGAATACTCATACTCTTCCTTTTTCAATATT
ATTGAAGCATTTATCAGGGTTATTGTCTCATGAGCGGATACATATTTGAATGTATTTAGAAAAATAAACA
AATAGGGGTTCCGCG
Features (pLannotate 1.2.2; 17 found; start..end, strand, type, name):
     95..130     +  CDS            rop (fragment): Rop protein, which maintains plasmids at low copy number; rop
    232..331     +  misc_feature   bom (fragment): basis of mobility region from pBR322
    337..494     -  CDS            lacZα (fragment): LacZα fragment of β-galactosidase; lacZ fragment
    504..599     -  CDS            eryC1 (fragment): ERBS_SACEN - Also known as eryCI. Protein inferred from homology: Swiss-Prot protein existence level 3. Sensor protein that transfers the signal of environmental stimuli to the regulatory region of target genes to activate or repress transcription of erythromycin biosynthesis genes. From Saccharopolyspora erythraea (strain ATCC 11635 / DSM 40517 / JCM 4748 / NBRC 13426 / NCIMB 8594 / NRRL 2338).
   2329..2345    -  protein_bind   lac operator: The lac repressor binds to the lac operator to inhibit transcription in E. coli. This inhibition can be relieved by adding lactose or isopropyl-β-D-thiogalactopyranoside (IPTG). lac repressor encoded by lacI
   2353..2383    -  promoter       lac promoter: promoter for the E. coli lac operon
   2398..2419    -  protein_bind   CAP binding site: CAP binding activates transcription in the presence of cAMP. E. coli catabolite activator protein
   2432..2470    -  CDS            lacI (fragment): lac repressor; lacI; The lac repressor binds to the lac operator to inhibit transcription in E. coli. This inhibition can be relieved by adding lactose or isopropyl-β-D-thiogalactopyranoside (IPTG).
   2824..3630    -  CDS            tsnR: TSNR_STRAJ - Also known as tsr From Streptomyces azureus.
   3826..3933    -  CDS            korA (fragment): KORA_STRLI - Protein predicted: Swiss-Prot protein existence level 4. Controls plasmid transfer and prevents the lethal effects of the tra/kilA gene. Repressor for the transcription of certain pIJ101 promoters, including those the from kilA and kilB loci. From Streptomyces lividans.
   3928..4023    +  CDS            kilB (fragment): KILB_STRLI - Protein predicted: Swiss-Prot protein existence level 4. Involved in plasmid transfer. From Streptomyces lividans.
   4071..4238    +  CDS            Y6KD_STRLI: Protein predicted: Swiss-Prot protein existence level 4. From Streptomyces lividans.
   4870..6237    +  CDS            rep: REP_STRLI - Protein inferred from homology: Swiss-Prot protein existence level 3. Essential for the autonomous replication of the plasmid pIJ101. From Streptomyces lividans.
   6945..6998    -  CDS            lacI (fragment): lac repressor; lacI; The lac repressor binds to the lac operator to inhibit transcription in E. coli. This inhibition can be relieved by adding lactose or isopropyl-β-D-thiogalactopyranoside (IPTG).
   7181..7769    -  rep_origin     ori: high-copy-number ColE1/pMB1/pBR322/pUC origin of replication
   7940..8800    -  CDS            AmpR: β-lactamase; bla; confers resistance to ampicillin, carbenicillin, and related antibiotics
   8801..8905    -  promoter       AmpR promoter: bla
