[The description below was written by a language model from this plasmid's Addgene catalogue record and pLannotate feature annotations shown in this document.]
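Description:
pIAGO-amphDI is an E. coli–Streptomyces shuttle expression plasmid of about 8.9 kb, built on the pIAGO backbone to express the AmphDI glycosyltransferase in streptomycetes. For propagation in E. coli it carries a high-copy ColE1/pUC-type origin and a β-lactamase gene with its own promoter, giving ampicillin resistance. For maintenance in actinomycete hosts it carries the rep gene of the Streptomyces lividans plasmid pIJ101, which is essential for that plasmid's autonomous replication. Short flanking pIJ101 remnants are also annotated, namely korA and kilB fragments and a small predicted ORF. Selection in Streptomyces relies on tsnR (tsr) from Streptomyces azureus, the thiostrepton resistance marker named in the catalogue entry.

The payload is amphDI, cloned by restriction digestion between a BglII site (destroyed in cloning) and a retained HindIII site, under the ermE promoter. This promoter, taken from the Saccharopolyspora erythraea erythromycin resistance gene, is widely used for expression in streptomycetes. The automated feature table does not annotate the amphDI coding sequence or the promoter by name. A large unannotated gap lies between a short eryC1 fragment from S. erythraea and the lac promoter/operator region. This gap is the likely location of the insert, and the eryC1 fragment may reflect the ermE-adjacent DNA, but the record does not confirm either point. Fragments of lacZα, lacI, rop and bom are remnants of the E. coli cloning vector portion.

The associated work concerns Streptomyces nodosus host strains optimised for polyene glycosylation engineering, so the plasmid is suited to supplying AmphDI in trans in such strains.
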