Addgene plasmid #114459: pIAGO-amphDI
Purpose: Expression of AmphDI glycosyltansferase in streptomycetes
Depositing lab: Patrick Caffrey. Depositing organization: University College Dublin. Publication: Streptomyces nodosus host strains optimized for polyene glycosylation engineering. Stephens N, Rawlings B, Caffrey P. Biosci Biotechnol Biochem. 2012;76(2):384-7. doi: 10.1271/bbb.110673. Epub 2012 Feb 7. PubMed 22313766.
Backbone
  Vector backbone: pIAGO
  Vector type: Bacterial Expression
  Selectable markers: Thiostrepton for streptomycete hosts
Growth in bacteria
  Bacterial resistance: Ampicillin, 100 μg/mL
  Growth temperature: 30°C
  Growth strain: DH5alpha
  Copy number: High Copy
Gene/Insert
  Gene/Insert name: amphDI
  Promoter: ermE
  Cloning method: Restriction Enzyme; 5′ cloning site BglII (destroyed during cloning); 3′ cloning site HindIII (not destroyed)
  Sequencing primers: 5′ 5_ ATGCGAGTGTCCGTTCGAGTG 3_; 3′ 5_ GTTAGCTCACTCATTAGGCAC 3_
Terms and licenses: Academic/Nonprofit Terms; Industry Terms: Not Available to Industry
How to cite: pIAGO-amphDI was a gift from Patrick Caffrey (Addgene plasmid # 114459 ; http://n2t.net/addgene:114459 ; RRID:Addgene_114459)
