>Addgene plasmid #114459 | pIAGO-amphDI | depositor partial sequence | sequence record 216030 | AmphDI glycosyltransferase gene
GATCTCATATGGCGGCGGCGTCGGCGAATGCGATCATCCGGCGACTTTCGGTGGGTGGACGCGAGGCGTG
CGGGCCTGCGCGGTCCGCCACTTTCCGGAGGGTGTTGTCCATGGGCGCGCACAGGCGGCCGATCCTGTTC
GTCAGTTATGCCGAAAGCGGTCTTCTCAATCCGCTGCTCGTACTGGCCGAGGAATTGTCCCGGCGTGGTG
TGGAGGATCTGTGGTTCGCCACGGACGAGAAGGCGCGGGACCAGATCGAGTCGGCGTCGGCGGACAGTGA
GCTGCAGTTCGCCTCGCTCGGTGACACCGTGTCGCAGATGTCGGCGGTCACCTGGGACGACGAGACCTAT
GCCGAGGTGACGCAGCGCTCCCGCTTCAAGGCGCACCGCGCGGTCATCCGGCACTCCTTCGCGCCCGAGA
CCCGGGTGGAGAAGTACCGGGCGCTGGAGAAGGCCGTCGAGGAGATCCAGCCCGCCCTGATGGTGATCGA
GAGCATGTGCCAGTTCGGGTACGAGCTGGCGATCACCAAGGGGATCCCGTTCGTGCTCGGGGTGCCGTTC
CTGCCGAGCAATGTACTGACCTCGCATGTGCCGTTCGCCAAGTCGTACACGCCGTCCGGGTTCCCGGTGC
CGCACTCGGGCCTGCCCGGCAAGATGTCGCTCGCCCAGCGGGTGGAGAACGAGCTGTTCCGGGTGCGCAC
GCTCGGGATGTTCATGACGAAGGAGATCCGGGAGATCGTCGAGGAGGACAACCGGGTCCGCGGCGAGCTG
GGCATCTCCCCCGAGGCGCGGCAGATGATGGCGCGCATCGACCACGCCGAGCAGGTGCTGTGCTACTCGG
TGGCGGAGCTGGACTACCCGTTCCCGATGCACGAGAAGGTACGGCTGGTGGGCACGCTGGTGCCGCCGCT
GCCGCAGGCGCCGGACGACGAGGGCCTCTCGGACTGGCTGACGGAGCAGAAGTCCGTGGTCTTCATGGGC
TTCGGCACCATCACCCGGCTCACCCGGGAGCAGGTCGCCTCGCTGGTGGAGGTGGCCCGCCGCCTCGAGG
GCGAGGGCCACCAGGTGCTGTGGAAGCTGCCGAGCGAGCAGCAGCATCTGCTGCCCCCGGCCGAGGAACT
GCCCGCGAACCTGCGGATCGAGAGCTGGGTGCCCTCACAGCTGGACGTGCTGGCGCACCCGAACGTCAAG
GTGTTCTTCACGCACGCCGGCGGCAACGGCTACCACGAGGGCCTGTACTTCGGAAAGCCTCTGGTGGTAC
GGCCGTTGTGGGTGGACTGCGACGACCAGGCCGTGCGCGGCCAGGACTTCGGCGTGAGCCTGACCGTCGA
CCGTCCCGAGACCGTGGACACGGACGACGTCCTCGACAAGATCACCCGCGTGCTGAACGAGTCCTCCTTC
ACCGAACGCGCCGAGTACTACGCCGGGTTGCTGAAGGCCGCGGGTGGTCGTACCGCCGCCGCGGACCTGC
TGCTCGGCCTCCCCGTCCTGGCAAACGACTGACCGAGGAAGTCAAGCTT
